Addgene plasmid #111777: pLU-CMV-Flag-hSesn2 C125S
Purpose: Mammalian expression or 3rd generation lentivirus generation of hSesn2
Depositing lab: Jun Hee Lee. Depositing organization: University of Michigan. Publication: Janus-faced Sestrin2 controls ROS and mTOR signalling through two separate functional domains. Kim H, An S, Ro SH, Teixeira F, Park GJ, Kim C, Cho CS, Kim JS, Jakob U, Lee JH, Cho US. Nat Commun. 2015 Nov 27;6:10025. doi: 10.1038/ncomms10025. PubMed 26612684.
Backbone
  Vector backbone: pLU-CMV
  Vector type: Mammalian Expression, Lentiviral
Growth in bacteria
  Bacterial resistance: Ampicillin, 100 μg/mL
  Growth temperature: 37°C
  Growth strain: NEB Stable
  Copy number: Unknown
Gene/Insert
  Gene/Insert name: hSesn2
  Species: H. sapiens (human)
  Mutation: C125S
  Entrez Gene: SESN2 (a.k.a. HI95, SES2, SEST2)
  Tag / fusion protein: Flag (N terminal on insert)
  Cloning method: Restriction Enzyme; 5′ cloning site unknown (unknown if destroyed); 3′ cloning site unknown (unknown if destroyed)
  Sequencing primers: 5′ CMV-F
Terms and licenses: Academic/Nonprofit Terms; Industry Terms: Not Available to Industry
How to cite: pLU-CMV-Flag-hSesn2 C125S was a gift from Jun Hee Lee (Addgene plasmid # 111777 ; http://n2t.net/addgene:111777 ; RRID:Addgene_111777)
