[The description below was written by a language model from this plasmid's Addgene catalogue record and pLannotate feature annotations shown in this document.]
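Description:
pLU-CMV-Flag-hSesn2 C125S is a third-generation, self-inactivating HIV-1-based lentiviral transfer plasmid of about 7.9 kb, built on the pLU-CMV backbone. It can be used either for direct expression by transfection into mammalian cells or for producing lentiviral particles. In bacteria it replicates from a high-copy ColE1/pUC-type origin and is selected with ampicillin through the β-lactamase gene. Remnants of lac, rop and bom sequences in the backbone are cloning-vector leftovers with no evident function here. An SV40 origin and SV40 polyadenylation signal lie downstream of the viral cassette.

The viral genome is transcribed from a chimeric RSV promoter fused to a truncated 5' LTR, which makes genomic RNA production Tat-independent, as is typical of third-generation systems. This is followed by the Ψ packaging signal with a partial gag region, the Rev response element for Rev-dependent nuclear export, and the cPPT/CTS element that aids nuclear import of the reverse-transcribed genome. The internal expression cassette uses the CMV immediate-early enhancer and promoter to drive human Sestrin2 (SESN2) carrying an N-terminal Flag epitope and the C125S point substitution. A WPRE after the coding sequence enhances transcript stability and expression, and the ΔU3 3' LTR inactivates LTR promoter activity after integration. No mammalian selection marker or fluorescent reporter is annotated, so transduced cells would be identified by means such as detection of the Flag tag. The cloning sites used for the insert are not recorded. The associated study concerns separate Sestrin2 domains controlling ROS and mTOR signalling, so this cysteine mutant presumably serves for comparison with the wild-type protein, though the record does not describe the functional effect of C125S.
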