Features (pLannotate 1.2.2; 26 found; start..end, strand, type, name):
     96..212     +  misc_feature   cPPT/CTS: central polypurine tract and central termination sequence of HIV-1
    235..538     +  enhancer       CMV enhancer: human cytomegalovirus immediate early enhancer
    539..742     +  promoter       CMV promoter: human cytomegalovirus (CMV) immediate early promoter
    822..838     +  CDS            FLAG (fragment): FLAG® epitope tag, followed by an enterokinase cleavage site
    846..2285    +  CDS            SESN2: SESN2_HUMAN - Also known as Hi95 From Homo sapiens (Human).
   2301..2889    +  misc_feature   WPRE: woodchuck hepatitis virus posttranscriptional regulatory element
   2906..2974    +  CDS            nef (fragment): NEF_HV1Z2 - Experimental evidence at protein level: Swiss-Prot protein existence level 1. Extracellular Nef protein targets CD4(+) T-lymphocytes for apoptosis by interacting with CXCR4 surface receptors. From Human immunodeficiency virus type 1 group M subtype D (isolate Z2/CDC-Z34) (HIV-1).
   2976..3209    +  LTR            3' LTR (ΔU3): self-inactivating 3' long terminal repeat (LTR) from HIV-1
   3281..3402    +  polyA_signal   SV40 poly(A) signal: SV40 polyadenylation signal
   3442..3577    +  rep_origin     SV40 ori: SV40 origin of replication
   3633..3649    -  protein_bind   lac operator: The lac repressor binds to the lac operator to inhibit transcription in E. coli. This inhibition can be relieved by adding lactose or isopropyl-β-D-thiogalactopyranoside (IPTG). lac repressor encoded by lacI
   3657..3687    -  promoter       lac promoter: promoter for the E. coli lac operon
   3702..3723    -  protein_bind   CAP binding site: CAP binding activates transcription in the presence of cAMP. E. coli catabolite activator protein
   3736..3828    -  CDS            lacI (fragment): lac repressor; lacI; The lac repressor binds to the lac operator to inhibit transcription in E. coli. This inhibition can be relieved by adding lactose or isopropyl-β-D-thiogalactopyranoside (IPTG).
   4011..4599    -  rep_origin     ori: high-copy-number ColE1/pMB1/pBR322/pUC origin of replication
   4770..5630    -  CDS            AmpR: β-lactamase; bla; confers resistance to ampicillin, carbenicillin, and related antibiotics
   5631..5735    -  promoter       AmpR promoter: bla
   5830..5865    +  CDS            rop (fragment): Rop protein, which maintains plasmids at low copy number; rop
   5967..6066    +  misc_feature   bom (fragment): basis of mobility region from pBR322
   6072..6226    -  CDS            lacZα (fragment): LacZα fragment of β-galactosidase; lacZ fragment
   6240..6466    +  promoter       RSV promoter: Rous sarcoma virus enhancer/promoter
   6467..6647    +  LTR            5' LTR (truncated): truncated 5' long terminal repeat (LTR) from HIV-1
   6694..6819    +  misc_feature   HIV-1 Ψ: packaging signal of human immunodeficiency virus type 1
   6803..7166    +  CDS            HIV-1 gag (fragment): gag protein from human immunodeficiency virus 1; gag
   7312..7545    +  misc_feature   RRE: The Rev response element (RRE) of HIV-1 allows for Rev-dependent mRNA export from the nucleus to the cytoplasm.
   7922..77      +  CDS            Rev (fragment) (across the origin): human immunodeficiency virus 1 (HIV-1) Rev protein; rev; enhances nuclear export of unspliced and incompletely spliced viral mRNAs
>Addgene plasmid #111777 | pLU-CMV-Flag-hSesn2 C125S | addgene full sequence | sequence record 212709 | Addgene NGS Result
CCCGACAGGCCCGAAGGAATAGAAGAAGAAGGTGGAGAGAGAGACAGAGACAGATCCATTCGATTAGTGA
ACGGATCTCGACGGTATCGGTTAACTTTTAAAAGAAAAGGGGGGATTGGGGGGTACAGTGCAGGGGAAAG
AATAGTAGACATAATAGCAACAGACATACAAACTAAAGAATTACAAAAACAAATTACAAAATTCAAAATT
TTATCGATAAGCTTGGGAGTTCCGCGTTACATAACTTACGGTAAATGGCCCGCCTGGCTGACCGCCCAAC
GACCCCCGCCCATTGACGTCAATAATGACGTATGTTCCCATAGTAACGCCAATAGGGACTTTCCATTGAC
GTCAATGGGTGGAGTATTTACGGTAAACTGCCCACTTGGCAGTACATCAAGTGTATCATATGCCAAGTAC
GCCCCCTATTGACGTCAATGACGGTAAATGGCCCGCCTGGCATTATGCCCAGTACATGACCTTATGGGAC
TTTCCTACTTGGCAGTACATCTACGTATTAGTCATCGCTATTACCATGGTGATGCGGTTTTGGCAGTACA
TCAATGGGCGTGGATAGCGGTTTGACTCACGGGGATTTCCAAGTCTCCACCCCATTGACGTCAATGGGAG
TTTGTTTTGGCACCAAAATCAACGGGACTTTCCAAAATGTCGTAACAACTCCGCCCCATTGACGCAAATG
GGCGGTAGGCGTGTACGGTGGGAGGTCTATATAAGCAGAGCTCGTTTAGTGAACCGTCAGATCGCCTGGA
GACGCCATCCACGCTGTTTTGACCTCCATAGAAGACACCGACTCTAGAATGGATTACAAGGACGACGACG
ATAAGATGATCGTGGCGGACTCCGAGTGCCGCGCAGAGCTCAAGGACTACCTGCGGTTCGCCCCGGGCGG
CGTCGGCGACTCGGGCCCCGGAGAGGAGCAGAGGGAGAGCCGGGCTCGGCGAGGCCCTCGAGGGCCCAGC
GCCTTCATCCCCGTGGAGGAGGTCCTTCGGGAGGGGGCTGAGAGCCTCGAGCAGCACCTGGGGCTGGAGG
CACTGATGTCCTCTGGGCGAGTAGACAACCTGGCAGTGGTGATGGGCCTGCACCCTGACTACTTTACCAG
CTTCTGGCGCCTGCACTACCTGCTGCTGCACACGGATGGTCCCTTGGCCAGCTCCTGGCGCCACTACATT
GCCATCATGGCTGCCGCCCGCCATCAGTCTTCTTACCTGGTAGGCTCCCACATGGCCGAGTTTCTGCAGA
CTGGTGGTGACCCTGAGTGGCTGCTGGGCCTCCACCGGGCCCCCGAGAAGCTGCGCAAACTCAGCGAGAT
CAACAAGTTGCTGGCGCATCGGCCATGGCTCATCACCAAGGAACACATCCAGGCCTTGCTGAAGACCGGC
GAGCACACTTGGTCCCTGGCCGAGCTCATTCAGGCTCTGGTCCTGCTCACCCACTGCCACTCGCTCTCCT
CCTTCGTGTTTGGCTGTGGCATCCTCCCTGAGGGGGATGCAGATGGCAGCCCTGCCCCCCAGGCACCTAC
ACCCCCTAGTGAACAGAGCAGCCCCCCAAGCAGGGACCCGTTGAACAACTCTGGGGGCTTTGAGTCTGCC
CGCGACGTGGAGGCGCTGATGGAGCGCATGCAGCAGCTGCAGGAGAGCCTGCTGCGGGATGAGGGGACGT
CCCAGGAGGAGATGGAGAGCCGCTTTGAGCTGGAGAAGTCAGAGAGCCTGCTGGTGACCCCCTCAGCTGA
CATCCTGGAGCCCTCTCCACACCCAGACATGCTGTGCTTTGTGGAAGACCCTACTTTCGGATATGAGGAC
TTCACTCGGAGAGGGGCTCAGGCACCCCCTACCTTCCGGGCCCAGGATTATACCTGGGAAGACCATGGCT
ACTCGCTGATCCAGCGGCTTTACCCTGAGGGTGGGCAGCTGCTGGATGAGAAGTTCCAGGCAGCCTATAG
CCTCACCTACAATACCATCGCCATGCACAGTGGTGTGGACACCTCCGTGCTCCGCAGGGCCATCTGGAAC
TATATCCACTGCGTCTTTGGCATCAGATATGATGACTATGATTATGGGGAGGTGAACCAGCTCCTGGAGC
GGAACCTCAAGGTCTATATCAAGACAGTGGCCTGCTACCCAGAGAAGACCACCCGAAGAATGTACAACCT
CTTCTGGAGGCACTTCCGCCACTCAGAGAAGGTCCACGTGAACTTGCTGCTCCTGGAGGCGCGCATGCAA
GCCGCTCTGCTGTACGCCCTCCGTGCCATCACCCGCTACATGACCTGAGGATCCGTCGACAATCAACCTC
TGGATTACAAAATTTGTGAAAGATTGACTGGTATTCTTAACTATGTTGCTCCTTTTACGCTATGTGGATA
CGCTGCTTTAATGCCTTTGTATCATGCTATTGCTTCCCGTATGGCTTTCATTTTCTCCTCCTTGTATAAA
TCCTGGTTGCTGTCTCTTTATGAGGAGTTGTGGCCCGTTGTCAGGCAACGTGGCGTGGTGTGCACTGTGT
TTGCTGACGCAACCCCCACTGGTTGGGGCATTGCCACCACCTGTCAGCTCCTTTCCGGGACTTTCGCTTT
CCCCCTCCCTATTGCCACGGCGGAACTCATCGCCGCCTGCCTTGCCCGCTGCTGGACAGGGGCTCGGCTG
TTGGGCACTGACAATTCCGTGGTGTTGTCGGGGAAGCTGACGTCCTTTCCATGGCTGCTCGCCTGTGTTG
CCACCTGGATTCTGCGCGGGACGTCCTTCTGCTACGTCCCTTCGGCCCTCAATCCAGCGGACCTTCCTTC
CCGCGGCCTGCTGCCGGCTCTGCGGCCTCTTCCGCGTCTTCGCCTTCGCCCTCAGACGAGTCGGATCTCC
CTTTGGGCCGCCTCCCCGCCTGGAATTCGAGCTCGGTACCTTTAAGACCAATGACTTACAAGGCAGCTGT
AGATCTTAGCCACTTTTTAAAAGAAAAGGGGGGACTGGAAGGGCTAATTCACTCCCAACGAAGACAAGAT
CTGCTTTTTGCTTGTACTGGGTCTCTCTGGTTAGACCAGATCTGAGCCTGGGAGCTCTCTGGCTAACTAG
GGAACCCACTGCTTAAGCCTCAATAAAGCTTGCCTTGAGTGCTTCAAGTAGTGTGTGCCCGTCTGTTGTG
TGACTCTGGTAACTAGAGATCCCTCAGACCCTTTTAGTCAGTGTGGAAAATCTCTAGCAGTAGTAGTTCA
TGTCATCTTATTATTCAGTATTTATAACTTGCAAAGAAATGAATATCAGAGAGTGAGAGGAACTTGTTTA
TTGCAGCTTATAATGGTTACAAATAAAGCAATAGCATCACAAATTTCACAAATAAAGCATTTTTTTCACT
GCATTCTAGTTGTGGTTTGTCCAAACTCATCAATGTATCTTATCATGTCTGGCTCTAGCTATCCCGCCCC
TAACTCCGCCCATCCCGCCCCTAACTCCGCCCAGTTCCGCCCATTCTCCGCCCCATGGCTGACTAATTTT
TTTTATTTATGCAGAGGCCGAGGCCGCCTCGGCCTCTGAGCTATTCCAGAAGTAGTGAGGAGGCTTTTTT
GGAGGCCTAGGCTTTTGCGGGCCCAAATTCGTAATCATGTCATAGCTGTTTCCTGTGTGAAATTGTTATC
CGCTCACAATTCCACACAACATACGAGCCGGAAGCATAAAGTGTAAAGCCTGGGGTGCCTAATGAGTGAG
CTAACTCACATTAATTGCGTTGCGCTCACTGCCCGCTTTCCAGTCGGGAAACCTGTCGTGCCAGCTGCAT
TAATGAATCGGCCAACGCGCGGGGAGAGGCGGTTTGCGTATTGGGCGCTCTTCCGCTTCCTCGCTCACTG
ACTCGCTGCGCTCGGTCGTTCGGCTGCGGCGAGCGGTATCAGCTCACTCAAAGGCGGTAATACGGTTATC
CACAGAATCAGGGGATAACGCAGGAAAGAACATGTGAGCAAAAGGCCAGCAAAAGGCCAGGAACCGTAAA
AAGGCCGCGTTGCTGGCGTTTTTCCATAGGCTCCGCCCCCCTGACGAGCATCACAAAAATCGACGCTCAA
GTCAGAGGTGGCGAAACCCGACAGGACTATAAAGATACCAGGCGTTTCCCCCTGGAAGCTCCCTCGTGCG
CTCTCCTGTTCCGACCCTGCCGCTTACCGGATACCTGTCCGCCTTTCTCCCTTCGGGAAGCGTGGCGCTT
TCTCATAGCTCACGCTGTAGGTATCTCAGTTCGGTGTAGGTCGTTCGCTCCAAGCTGGGCTGTGTGCACG
AACCCCCCGTTCAGCCCGACCGCTGCGCCTTATCCGGTAACTATCGTCTTGAGTCCAACCCGGTAAGACA
CGACTTATCGCCACTGGCAGCAGCCACTGGTAACAGGATTAGCAGAGCGAGGTATGTAGGCGGTGCTACA
GAGTTCTTGAAGTGGTGGCCTAACTACGGCTACACTAGAAGAACAGTATTTGGTATCTGCGCTCTGCTGA
AGCCAGTTACCTTCGGAAAAAGAGTTGGTAGCTCTTGATCCGGCAAACAAACCACCGCTGGTAGCGGTGG
TTTTTTTGTTTGCAAGCAGCAGATTACGCGCAGAAAAAAAGGATCTCAAGAAGATCCTTTGATCTTTTCT
ACGGGGTCTGACGCTCAGTGGAACGAAAACTCACGTTAAGGGATTTTGGTCATGAGATTATCAAAAAGGA
TCTTCACCTAGATCCTTTTAAATTAAAAATGAAGTTTTAAATCAATCTAAAGTATATATGAGTAAACTTG
GTCTGACAGTTACCAATGCTTAATCAGTGAGGCACCTATCTCAGCGATCTGTCTATTTCGTTCATCCATA
GTTGCCTGACTCCCCGTCGTGTAGATAACTACGATACGGGAGGGCTTACCATCTGGCCCCAGTGCTGCAA
TGATACCGCGAGACCCACGCTCACCGGCTCCAGATTTATCAGCAATAAACCAGCCAGCCGGAAGGGCCGA
GCGCAGAAGTGGTCCTGCAACTTTATCCGCCTCCATCCAGTCTATTAATTGTTGCCGGGAAGCTAGAGTA
AGTAGTTCGCCAGTTAATAGTTTGCGCAACGTTGTTGCCATTGCTACAGGCATCGTGGTGTCACGCTCGT
CGTTTGGTATGGCTTCATTCAGCTCCGGTTCCCAACGATCAAGGCGAGTTACATGATCCCCCATGTTGTG
CAAAAAAGCGGTTAGCTCCTTCGGTCCTCCGATCGTTGTCAGAAGTAAGTTGGCCGCAGTGTTATCACTC
ATGGTTATGGCAGCACTGCATAATTCTCTTACTGTCATGCCATCCGTAAGATGCTTTTCTGTGACTGGTG
AGTACTCAACCAAGTCATTCTGAGAATAGTGTATGCGGCGACCGAGTTGCTCTTGCCCGGCGTCAATACG
GGATAATACCGCGCCACATAGCAGAACTTTAAAAGTGCTCATCATTGGAAAACGTTCTTCGGGGCGAAAA
CTCTCAAGGATCTTACCGCTGTTGAGATCCAGTTCGATGTAACCCACTCGTGCACCCAACTGATCTTCAG
CATCTTTTACTTTCACCAGCGTTTCTGGGTGAGCAAAAACAGGAAGGCAAAATGCCGCAAAAAAGGGAAT
AAGGGCGACACGGAAATGTTGAATACTCATACTCTTCCTTTTTCAATATTATTGAAGCATTTATCAGGGT
TATTGTCTCATGAGCGGATACATATTTGAATGTATTTAGAAAAATAAACAAATAGGGGTTCCGCGCACAT
TTCCCCGAAAAGTGCCACCTGACGTCTAAGAAACCATTATTATCATGACATTAACCTATAAAAATAGGCG
TATCACGAGGCCCTTTCGTCTCGCGCGTTTCGGTGATGACGGTGAAAACCTCTGACACATGCAGCTCCCG
GAGACGGTCACAGCTTGTCTGTAAGCGGATGCCGGGAGCAGACAAGCCCGTCAGGGCGCGTCAGCGGGTG
TTGGCGGGTGTCGGGGCTGGCTTAACTATGCGGCATCAGAGCAGATTGTACTGAGAGTGCACCATATGCG
GTGTGAAATACCGCACAGATGCGTAAGGAGAAAATACCGCATCAGGCGCCATTCGCCATTCAGGCTGCGC
AACTGTTGGGAAGGGCGATCGGTGCGGGCCTCTTCGCTATTACGCCAGCTGGCGAAAGGGGGATGTGCTG
CAAGGCGATTAAGTTGGGTAACGCCAGGGTTTTCCCAGTCACGACGTTGTAAAACGACGGCCAGTGCCAA
GCTGACGCGTGTAGTCTTATGCAATACTCTTGTAGTCTTGCAACATGGTAACGATGAGTTAGCAACATGC
CTTACAAGGAGAGAAAAAGCACCGTGCATGCCGATTGGTGGAAGTAAGGTGGTACGATCGTGCCTTATTA
GGAAGGCAACAGACGGGTCTGACATGGATTGGACGAACCACTGAATTGCCGCATTGCAGAGATATTGTAT
TTAAGTGCCTAGCTCGATACATAAACGGGTCTCTCTGGTTAGACCAGATCTGAGCCTGGGAGCTCTCTGG
CTAACTAGGGAACCCACTGCTTAAGCCTCAATAAAGCTTGCCTTGAGTGCTTCAAGTAGTGTGTGCCCGT
CTGTTGTGTGACTCTGGTAACTAGAGATCCCTCAGACCCTTTTAGTCAGTGTGGAAAATCTCTAGCAGTG
GCGCCCGAACAGGGACTTGAAAGCGAAAGGGAAACCAGAGGAGCTCTCTCGACGCAGGACTCGGCTTGCT
GAAGCGCGCACGGCAAGAGGCGAGGGGCGGCGACTGGTGAGTACGCCAAAAATTTTGACTAGCGGAGGCT
AGAAGGAGAGAGATGGGTGCGAGAGCGTCAGTATTAAGCGGGGGAGAATTAGATCGCGATGGGAAAAAAT
TCGGTTAAGGCCAGGGGGAAAGAAAAAATATAAATTAAAACATATAGTATGGGCAAGCAGGGAGCTAGAA
CGATTCGCAGTTAATCCTGGCCTGTTAGAAACATCAGAAGGCTGTAGACAAATACTGGGACAGCTACAAC
CATCCCTTCAGACAGGATCAGAAGAACTTAGATCATTATATAATACAGTAGCAACCCTCTATTGTGTGCA
TCAAAGGATAGAGATAAAAGACACCAAGGAAGCTTTAGACAAGATAGAGGAAGAGCAAAACAAAAGTAAG
ACCACCGCACAGCAAGCGGCCGCTGATCTTCAGACCTGGAGGAGGAGATATGAGGGACAATTGGAGAAGT
GAATTATATAAATATAAAGTAGTAAAAATTGAACCATTAGGAGTAGCACCCACCAAGGCAAAGAGAAGAG
TGGTGCAGAGAGAAAAAAGAGCAGTGGGAATAGGAGCTTTGTTCCTTGGGTTCTTGGGAGCAGCAGGAAG
CACTATGGGCGCAGCGTCAATGACGCTGACGGTACAGGCCAGACAATTATTGTCTGGTATAGTGCAGCAG
CAGAACAATTTGCTGAGGGCTATTGAGGCGCAACAGCATCTGTTGCAACTCACAGTCTGGGGCATCAAGC
AGCTCCAGGCAAGAATCCTGGCTGTGGAAAGATACCTAAAGGATCAACAGCTCCTGGGGATTTGGGGTTG
CTCTGGAAAACTCATTTGCACCACTGCTGTGCCTTGGAATGCTAGTTGGAGTAATAAATCTCTGGAACAG
ATTTGGAATCACACGACCTGGATGGAGTGGGACAGAGAAATTAACAATTACACAAGCTTAATACACTCCT
TAATTGAAGAATCGCAAAACCAGCAAGAAAAGAATGAACAAGAATTATTGGAATTAGATAAATGGGCAAG
TTTGTGGAATTGGTTTAACATAACAAATTGGCTGTGGTATATAAAATTATTCATAATGATAGTAGGAGGC
TTGGTAGGTTTAAGAATAGTTTTTGCTGTACTTTCTATAGTGAATAGAGTTAGGCAGGGATATTCACCAT
TATCGTTTCAGACCCACCTCCCAACCCCGAGGGGA
