>Addgene plasmid #111777 | pLU-CMV-Flag-hSesn2 C125S | depositor partial sequence | sequence record 209986 | CMV
GTGGACNNTAGCAGACTCGTTTNGTGAACCGTCAGATCGCCTGGAGACGCCATCCACGCTGTTTTGACCT
CCATAGAAGACACCGACTCTAGAATGGATTACAAGGACGACGACGATAAGATGATCGTGGCGGACTCCGA
GTGCCGCGCAGAGCTCAAGGACTACCTGCGGTTCGCCCCGGGCGGCGTCGGCGACTCGGGCCCCGGAGAG
GAGCAGAGGGAGAGCCGGGCTCGGCGAGGCCCTCGAGGGCCCAGCGCCTTCATCCCCGTGGAGGAGGTCC
TTCGGGAGGGGGCTGAGAGCCTCGAGCAGCACCTGGGGCTGGAGGCACTGATGTCCTCTGGGCGAGTAGA
CAACCTGGCAGTGGTGATGGGCCTGCACCCTGACTACTTTACCAGCTTCTGGCGCCTGCACTACCTGCTG
CTGCACACGGATGGTCCCTTGGCCAGCTCCTGGCGCCACTACATTGCCATCATGGCTGCCGCCCGCCATC
AGTCTTCTTACCTGGTAGGCTCCCACATGGCCGAGTTTCTGCAGACTGGTGGTGACCCTGAGTGGCTGCT
GGGCCTCCACCGGGCCCCCGAGAAGCTGCGCAAACTCAGCGAGATCAACAAGTTGCTGGCGCATCGGCCA
TGGCTCATCACCAAGGAACACATCCAGGCCTTGCTGAAGACCGGCGAGCACACTTGGTCCCTGGCCGAGC
TCATTCAGGCTCTGGTCCTGCTCACCCACTGCCACTCGCTCTCCTCCTTCGTGTTTGGCTGTGGCATCCT
CCCTGAGGGGGATGCAGATGGCAGCCCTGCCCCCCAGGCACCTACACCCCCTAGTGAACAGAGCAGCCCC
CCAAGCAGGGACCCGTTGAACAACTCTGGGGGCTTTGAGTCTGCCCGCGACGTGGAGGCGCTGATGGAGC
GCATGCAGCAGCTGCAGGAGA
