>Addgene plasmid #111777 | pLU-CMV-Flag-hSesn2 C125S | depositor partial sequence | sequence record 209987 | 3' hSesn2
GGGAGGCGTNGCAGAGCGGCTNCATGCGCGCCTCCAGGAGCAGCAAGTTCACGTGGACCTTCTCTGAGTG
GCGGAAGTGCCTCCAGAAGAGGTTGTACATTCTTCGGGTGGTCTTCTCTGGGTAGCAGGCCACTGTCTTG
ATATAGACCTTGAGGTTCCGCTCCAGGAGCTGGTTCACCTCCCCATAATCATAGTCATCATATCTGATGC
CAAAGACGCAGTGGATATAGTTCCAGATGGCCCTGCGGAGCACGGAGGTGTCCACACCACTGTGCATGGC
GATGGTATTGTAGGTGAGGCTATAGGCTGCCTGGAACTTCTCATCCAGCAGCTGCCCACCCTCAGGGTAA
AGCCGCTGGATCAGCGAGTAGCCATGGTCTTCCCAGGTATAATCCTGGGCCCGGAAGGTAGGGGGTGCCT
GAGCCCCTCTCCGAGTGAAGTCCTCATATCCGAAAGTAGGGTCTTCCACAAAGCACAGCATGTCTGGGTG
TGGAGAGGGCTCCAGGATGTCAGCTGAGGGGGTCACCAGCAGGCTCTCTGACTTCTCCAGCTCAAAGCGG
CTCTCCATCTCCTCCTGGGACGTCCCCTCATCCCGCAGCAGGCTCTCCTGCAGCTGCTGCATGCGCTCCA
TCAGCGCCTCCACGTCGCGGGCAGACTCAAAGCCCCCAGAGTTGTTCAACGGGTCCCTGCTTGGGGGGCT
GCTCTGTTCACTAGGGGGTGTAGGTGCCTGGGGGGCAGGGCTGCCATCTGCATCCCCCTCAGGGAGGATG
CCACAGCCAAACACGAAGGAGGAGAGCGAGTGGCAGTGGGTGAGCAGGACCAGAGCCTGAATGAGCTCGG
CCAGGGACCAAGTGTGCTCGCCGGTCTTCAGCAAGGCCTGGATGTGTTCCTTGGTGATGAGCCATGGCCG
ATGCGCCAGCAACTTGTTGAT
